Addgene plasmid #205128: pJSK659
Purpose: Expression of GFP-SnxA in mammalian cells
Depositing lab: Jason King. Depositing organization: University of Sheffield. Publication: A PI(3,5)P2 reporter reveals PIKfyve activity and dynamics on macropinosomes and phagosomes. Vines JH, Maib H, Buckley CM, Gueho A, Zhu Z, Soldati T, Murray DH, King JS. J Cell Biol. 2023 Sep 4;222(9):e202209077. doi: 10.1083/jcb.202209077. Epub 2023 Jun 29. PubMed 37382666.
Backbone
  Vector backbone: pEGFP-C1
  Backbone manufacturer: Clontech
  Backbone size w/o insert (bp): 4717
  Vector type: Mammalian Expression
Growth in bacteria
  Bacterial resistance: Kanamycin, 50 μg/mL
  Growth temperature: 37°C
  Growth strain: DH5alpha
  Copy number: High Copy
Gene/Insert
  Gene/Insert name: SnxA (alt name: DDB_G0289833)
  Species: Synthetic
  Insert size (bp): 559
  Tag / fusion protein: EGFP (N terminal on insert)
  Cloning method: Restriction Enzyme; 5′ cloning site Unknown (unknown if destroyed)
Terms and licenses: Academic/Nonprofit Terms; Industry Terms: Not Available to Industry
How to cite: pJSK659 was a gift from Jason King (Addgene plasmid # 205128 ; http://n2t.net/addgene:205128 ; RRID:Addgene_205128)
