[The description below was written by a language model from this plasmid's Addgene catalogue record and pLannotate feature annotations shown in this document.]
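Description:
pJSK659 is a mammalian expression plasmid built on the Clontech pEGFP-C1 backbone that produces SnxA fused at its N terminus to EGFP. The fusion is driven by the human cytomegalovirus immediate early enhancer and promoter, with the EGFP coding sequence immediately downstream. The SnxA insert (about 560 bp, also recorded as DDB_G0289833 and listed as a synthetic sequence) is not itself annotated in the feature table, but it fits the unannotated interval between the end of EGFP and the remaining fragment of the multiple cloning site. The transcript is terminated by the SV40 polyadenylation signal. The restriction sites used for cloning are not recorded.

The plasmid is propagated in E. coli through a high-copy ColE1/pUC-type origin and selected with kanamycin. Resistance comes from the Tn5 aminoglycoside phosphotransferase (NeoR/KanR) gene, which sits behind tandem promoters: a bacterial bla promoter for expression in E. coli and the SV40 enhancer/early promoter for expression in mammalian cells. There it confers G418 resistance and could allow selection of stable transfectants, and the cassette ends in an HSV thymidine kinase poly(A) signal. An f1 origin is also present, which permits single-stranded DNA production. The short large T antigen, ble and bGH poly(A) fragments in the table are probably annotation matches to backbone sequence, not functional elements.

According to the record, the construct is used to express GFP-SnxA in mammalian cells. The associated publication describes a fluorescent reporter for the phosphoinositide PI(3,5)P2, used to follow PIKfyve activity and dynamics on macropinosomes and phagosomes.
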