Features (pLannotate 1.2.2; 14 found; start..end, strand, type, name):
     61..364     +  enhancer       CMV enhancer: human cytomegalovirus immediate early enhancer
    365..568     +  promoter       CMV promoter: human cytomegalovirus (CMV) immediate early promoter
    613..1329    +  CDS            EGFP: EGFP is a basic (constitutively fluorescent) green fluorescent protein published in 1996, derived from Aequorea victoria. It is reported to be a rapidly-maturing weak dimer with moderate acid sensitivity.
   1902..1940    +  misc_feature   MCS (fragment): multiple cloning site
   1957..2041    +  CDS            large T antigen (fragment): large T antigen from SV40 (simian virus 40)
   2064..2185    +  polyA_signal   SV40 poly(A) signal: SV40 polyadenylation signal
   2219..2647    -  rep_origin     f1 ori (sequence partly withheld): f1 bacteriophage origin of replication; arrow indicates direction of (+) strand synthesis
   2674..2778    +  promoter       AmpR promoter: bla
   2780..3137    +  promoter       SV40 promoter: SV40 enhancer and early promoter
   3172..3966    +  CDS            NeoR/KanR: aminoglycoside phosphotransferase from Tn5; aph(3')-II (or nptII); confers resistance to neomycin, kanamycin, and G418 (Geneticin®)
   3987..4139    +  CDS            ble (fragment): BLE_KLEPN - Experimental evidence at protein level: Swiss-Prot protein existence level 1. Binding protein with a strong affinity to the bleomycin family of antibiotics. Binds to CL990; an antimitotic-antibiotic compound. From Klebsiella pneumoniae.
   4198..4245    +  polyA_signal   HSV TK poly(A) signal: herpes simplex virus thymidine kinase polyadenylation signal (Cole and Stacy, 1985)
   4336..4352    -  polyA_signal   bGH poly(A) signal (fragment): bovine growth hormone polyadenylation signal
   4574..5162    +  rep_origin     ori: high-copy-number ColE1/pMB1/pBR322/pUC origin of replication
>Addgene plasmid #205128 | pJSK659 | addgene full sequence | sequence record 408465 | Addgene NGS Result
TAGTTATTAATAGTAATCAATTACGGGGTCATTAGTTCATAGCCCATATATGGAGTTCCGCGTTACATAA
CTTACGGTAAATGGCCCGCCTGGCTGACCGCCCAACGACCCCCGCCCATTGACGTCAATAATGACGTATG
TTCCCATAGTAACGCCAATAGGGACTTTCCATTGACGTCAATGGGTGGAGTATTTACGGTAAACTGCCCA
CTTGGCAGTACATCAAGTGTATCATATGCCAAGTACGCCCCCTATTGACGTCAATGACGGTAAATGGCCC
GCCTGGCATTATGCCCAGTACATGACCTTATGGGACTTTCCTACTTGGCAGTACATCTACGTATTAGTCA
TCGCTATTACCATGGTGATGCGGTTTTGGCAGTACATCAATGGGCGTGGATAGCGGTTTGACTCACGGGG
ATTTCCAAGTCTCCACCCCATTGACGTCAATGGGAGTTTGTTTTGGCACCAAAATCAACGGGACTTTCCA
AAATGTCGTAACAACTCCGCCCCATTGACGCAAATGGGCGGTAGGCGTGTACGGTGGGAGGTCTATATAA
GCAGAGCTGGTTTAGTGAACCGTCAGATCCGCTAGCGCTACCGGTCGCCACCATGGTGAGCAAGGGCGAG
GAGCTGTTCACCGGGGTGGTGCCCATCCTGGTCGAGCTGGACGGCGACGTAAACGGCCACAAGTTCAGCG
TGTCCGGCGAGGGCGAGGGCGATGCCACCTACGGCAAGCTGACCCTGAAGTTCATCTGCACCACCGGCAA
GCTGCCCGTGCCCTGGCCCACCCTCGTGACCACCCTGACCTACGGCGTGCAGTGCTTCAGCCGCTACCCC
GACCACATGAAGCAGCACGACTTCTTCAAGTCCGCCATGCCCGAAGGCTACGTCCAGGAGCGCACCATCT
TCTTCAAGGACGACGGCAACTACAAGACCCGCGCCGAGGTGAAGTTCGAGGGCGACACCCTGGTGAACCG
CATCGAGCTGAAGGGCATCGACTTCAAGGAGGACGGCAACATCCTGGGGCACAAGCTGGAGTACAACTAC
AACAGCCACAACGTCTATATCATGGCCGACAAGCAGAAGAACGGCATCAAGGTGAACTTCAAGATCCGCC
ACAACATCGAGGACGGCAGCGTGCAGCTCGCCGACCACTACCAGCAGAACACCCCCATCGGCGACGGCCC
CGTGCTGCTGCCCGACAACCACTACCTGAGCACCCAGTCCGCCCTGAGCAAAGACCCCAACGAGAAGCGC
GATCACATGGTCCTGCTGGAGTTCGTGACCGCCGCCGGGATCACTCTCGGCATGGACGAGCTGTACAAGT
CCGGACTCAGATCCATGGAAGAACTGAACAAGTACAAGCGGGACCTCGAGAACATCAGCACCAAGTACAT
CCTGCTCGAGAAAGAGAACAAAGAGCTGCGCGAGAAGAACGACGAGCTGAACCGGAAGCTGACCATCCAG
CTGAACAACAACGCCGTGCTGGAAGAGAAGCTGGGCGTGCAGAACCGGAACAACGAGATCTACATCACCG
TGCCTCGGAAGATCCAGGGCGAAGAGGGCCTGATGAGAAAGTACACCGCCTACGTGATCGAGGTGGAAGG
CAGCGAGAACAAGAGATACCAAGTGACCCGGCGGTACAAGCAGTTCGTGCTGCTGCATACCCAGCTCGTC
AGAGTGTTCGGCGAGCACGATCTGCCTTCTCTGCCTGCCAAAGCCAACGGCCTGTACTTCAGCAAGGACG
ACCACACCGAGAAGCGGAGAGTGAACCTGCAAGAGTACCTGCAGAACCTGGCCAAGAATCCCGCCATCCT
GAACAGCCCCGTGTTCTACCACTTCCTGAAGAGAGATGAGGGCCAGAACATCGACCACGTGCCAAGCAGC
ACACCCAGCCATCGAATTCTGCAGTCGACGGTACCGCGGGCCCGGGATCCACCGGATCTAGATAACTGAT
CATAATCAGCCATACCACATTTGTAGAGGTTTTACTTGCTTTAAAAAACCTCCCACACCTCCCCCTGAAC
CTGAAACATAAAATGAATGCAATTGTTGTTGTTAACTTGTTTATTGCAGCTTATAATGGTTACAAATAAA
GCAATAGCATCACAAATTTCACAAATAAAGCATTTTTTTCACTGCATTCTAGTTGTGGTTTGTCCAAACT
CATCAATGTATCTTAACGCGTAAATTGTAAGCGTTAATATTTTGTTAAAATTCGCGTTAAATTTTTGTTA
AATCAGCTCATTTTTTAACCAATAGGCCGAAATCGGCAAAATCCCTTATAAATCAAAAGAATAGACCGAG
ATAGGGT
[37 nt withheld, positions 2318-2354]
AAAGAACGTGGACTCCAACGTCAAAGG
[49 nt withheld, positions 2382-2430]
T
[91 nt withheld, positions 2432-2522]
G
[124 nt withheld, positions 2524-2647]
CAGGTGGCACTTTTCGGGGAAATGTGCGCGGAACCCCTATTTGTTTATTTTTCTAAATACATTCAAATAT
GTATCCGCTCATGAGACAATAACCCTGATAAATGCTTCAATAATATTGAAAAAGGAAGAGTCCTGAGGCG
GAAAGAACCAGCTGTGGAATGTGTGTCAGTTAGGGTGTGGAAAGTCCCCAGGCTCCCCAGCAGGCAGAAG
TATGCAAAGCATGCATCTCAATTAGTCAGCAACCAGGTGTGGAAAGTCCCCAGGCTCCCCAGCAGGCAGA
AGTATGCAAAGCATGCATCTCAATTAGTCAGCAACCATAGTCCCGCCCCTAACTCCGCCCATCCCGCCCC
TAACTCCGCCCAGTTCCGCCCATTCTCCGCCCCATGGCTGACTAATTTTTTTTATTTATGCAGAGGCCGA
GGCCGCCTCGGCCTCTGAGCTATTCCAGAAGTAGTGAGGAGGCTTTTTTGGAGGCCTAGGCTTTTGCAAA
GATCGATCAAGAGACAGGATGAGGATCGTTTCGCATGATTGAACAAGATGGATTGCACGCAGGTTCTCCG
GCCGCTTGGGTGGAGAGGCTATTCGGCTATGACTGGGCACAACAGACAATCGGCTGCTCTGATGCCGCCG
TGTTCCGGCTGTCAGCGCAGGGGCGCCCGGTTCTTTTTGTCAAGACCGACCTGTCCGGTGCCCTGAATGA
ACTGCAAGACGAGGCAGCGCGGCTATCGTGGCTGGCCACGACGGGCGTTCCTTGCGCAGCTGTGCTCGAC
GTTGTCACTGAAGCGGGAAGGGACTGGCTGCTATTGGGCGAAGTGCCGGGGCAGGATCTCCTGTCATCTC
ACCTTGCTCCTGCCGAGAAAGTATCCATCATGGCTGATGCAATGCGGCGGCTGCATACGCTTGATCCGGC
TACCTGCCCATTCGACCACCAAGCGAAACATCGCATCGAGCGAGCACGTACTCGGATGGAAGCCGGTCTT
GTCGATCAGGATGATCTGGACGAAGAGCATCAGGGGCTCGCGCCAGCCGAACTGTTCGCCAGGCTCAAGG
CGAGCATGCCCGACGGCGAGGATCTCGTCGTGACCCATGGCGATGCCTGCTTGCCGAATATCATGGTGGA
AAATGGCCGCTTTTCTGGATTCATCGACTGTGGCCGGCTGGGTGTGGCGGACCGCTATCAGGACATAGCG
TTGGCTACCCGTGATATTGCTGAAGAGCTTGGCGGCGAATGGGCTGACCGCTTCCTCGTGCTTTACGGTA
TCGCCGCTCCCGATTCGCAGCGCATCGCCTTCTATCGCCTTCTTGACGAGTTCTTCTGAGCGGGACTCTG
GGGTTCGAAATGACCGACCAAGCGACGCCCAACCTGCCATCACGAGATTTCGATTCCACCGCCGCCTTCT
ATGAAAGGTTGGGCTTCGGAATCGTTTTCCGGGACGCCGGCTGGATGATCCTCCAGCGCGGGGATCTCAT
GCTGGAGTTCTTCGCCCACCCTAGGGGGAGGCTAACTGAAACACGGAAGGAGACAATACCGGAAGGAACC
CGCGCTATGACGGCAATAAAAAGACAGAATAAAACGCACGGTGTTGGGTCGTTTGTTCATAAACGCGGGG
TTCGGTCCCAGGGCTGGCACTCTGTCGATACCCCACCGAGACCCCATTGGGGCCAATACGCCCGCGTTTC
TTCCTTTTCCCCACCCCACCCCCCAAGTTCGGGTGAAGGCCCAGGGCTCGCAGCCAACGTCGGGGCGGCA
GGCCCTGCCATAGCCTCAGGTTACTCATATATACTTTAGATTGATTTAAAACTTCATTTTTAATTTAAAA
GGATCTAGGTGAAGATCCTTTTTGATAATCTCATGACCAAAATCCCTTAACGTGAGTTTTCGTTCCACTG
AGCGTCAGACCCCGTAGAAAAGATCAAAGGATCTTCTTGAGATCCTTTTTTTCTGCGCGTAATCTGCTGC
TTGCAAACAAAAAAACCACCGCTACCAGCGGTGGTTTGTTTGCCGGATCAAGAGCTACCAACTCTTTTTC
CGAAGGTAACTGGCTTCAGCAGAGCGCAGATACCAAATACTGTTCTTCTAGTGTAGCCGTAGTTAGGCCA
CCACTTCAAGAACTCTGTAGCACCGCCTACATACCTCGCTCTGCTAATCCTGTTACCAGTGGCTGCTGCC
AGTGGCGATAAGTCGTGTCTTACCGGGTTGGACTCAAGACGATAGTTACCGGATAAGGCGCAGCGGTCGG
GCTGAACGGGGGGTTCGTGCACACAGCCCAGCTTGGAGCGAACGACCTACACCGAACTGAGATACCTACA
GCGTGAGCTATGAGAAAGCGCCACGCTTCCCGAAGGGAGAAAGGCGGACAGGTATCCGGTAAGCGGCAGG
GTCGGAACAGGAGAGCGCACGAGGGAGCTTCCAGGGGGAAACGCCTGGTATCTTTATAGTCCTGTCGGGT
TTCGCCACCTCTGACTTGAGCGTCGATTTTTGTGATGCTCGTCAGGGGGGCGGAGCCTATGGAAAAACGC
CAGCAACGCGGCCTTTTTACGGTTCCTGGCCTTTTGCTGGCCTTTTGCTCACATGTTCTTTCCTGCGTTA
TCCCCTGATTCTGTGGATAACCGTATTACCGCCATGCAT
